Addgene plasmid #42563: TBX5-FLAG in pLX303
Depositing lab: William Hahn. Depositing organization: Dana-Farber Cancer Institute. Publication: beta-Catenin-Driven Cancers Require a YAP1 Transcriptional Complex for Survival and Tumorigenesis. Rosenbluh J, Nijhawan D, Cox AG, Li X, Neal JT, Schafer EJ, Zack TI, Wang X, Tsherniak A, Schinzel AC, Shao DD, Schumacher SE, Weir BA, Vazquez F, Cowley GS, Root DE, Mesirov JP, Beroukhim R, Kuo CJ, Goessling W, Hahn WC. Cell. 2012 Dec 21;151(7):1457-73. doi: 10.1016/j.cell.2012.11.026. Epub 2012 Dec 13. PubMed 23245941.
Backbone
  Vector backbone: pLX303
  Backbone size w/o insert (bp): 9335
  Vector type: Mammalian Expression, Lentiviral
  Selectable markers: Blasticidin
Growth in bacteria
  Bacterial resistance: Ampicillin, 100 μg/mL
  Growth temperature: 37°C
  Growth strain: NEB Stable
  Copy number: Unknown
Gene/Insert
  Gene/Insert name: TBX5
  Species: H. sapiens (human)
  Insert size (bp): 1661
  GenBank ID: NM_000192.3
  Entrez Gene: TBX5 (a.k.a. HOS)
  Promoter: CMV
  Tag / fusion protein: FLAG (C terminal on insert)
  Cloning method: Gateway Cloning
  Sequencing primers: 5′ pLXF; 3′ pLXR
Terms and licenses: Academic/Nonprofit Terms; Industry Terms: Not Available to Industry
How to cite: TBX5-FLAG in pLX303 was a gift from William Hahn (Addgene plasmid # 42563 ; http://n2t.net/addgene:42563 ; RRID:Addgene_42563)
