[The description below was written by a language model from this plasmid's Addgene catalogue record and pLannotate feature annotations shown in this document.]
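Description:
TBX5-FLAG in pLX303 is a third-generation, self-inactivating HIV-1-based lentiviral expression plasmid carrying the human T-box transcription factor TBX5, a DNA-binding regulator involved in heart development and limb patterning. The open reading frame was introduced into the pLX303 destination backbone by Gateway recombination and is therefore flanked by attB1 and attB2 sites. It sits downstream of the human cytomegalovirus immediate-early enhancer and promoter. The catalogue describes a C-terminal FLAG tag. The feature table shows a short FLAG-type match directly after the TBX5 coding sequence and also an AviTag, a peptide substrate for enzymatic biotinylation that the catalogue entry does not mention. A WPRE follows the cassette to enhance transcript stability and expression.

The viral framework consists of an RSV promoter driving a truncated 5' LTR, which makes genomic RNA production Tat-independent. It also contains the Ψ packaging signal with a partial gag region, the Rev response element for nuclear export of unspliced RNA, a cPPT/CTS to aid nuclear import, and a ΔU3 3' LTR that inactivates the LTR promoter after integration. Upstream of the CMV cassette, a human PGK promoter drives blasticidin S deaminase, so transduced mammalian cells can be selected with blasticidin. An SV40 poly(A) signal and SV40 origin lie outside the 3' LTR.

In bacteria the plasmid replicates from a high-copy ColE1/pUC-type origin and is selected with ampicillin. An f1 origin and remnants of lac sequences with T7 and T3 promoters are also present. The construct suits stable or transient expression of epitope-tagged TBX5 in mammalian cells. The associated publication concerns a YAP1 transcriptional complex in β-catenin-driven cancers.
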