Features (pLannotate 1.2.2; 33 found; start..end, strand, type, name):
      1..304     +  enhancer       CMV enhancer: human cytomegalovirus immediate early enhancer
    305..508     +  promoter       CMV promoter: human cytomegalovirus (CMV) immediate early promoter
    531..555     +  protein_bind   attB1: mutant version of attB; recombination site for the Gateway® BP reaction BP Clonase™
    595..2148    +  CDS            TBX5: TBX5_HUMAN - Experimental evidence at protein level: Swiss-Prot protein existence level 1. DNA-binding protein that regulates the transcription of several genes and is involved in heart development and limb pattern formation (PubMed:25725155, PubMed:25963046, PubMed:29174768, PubMed:26917986, PubMed:27035640, PubMed:8988164). Binds to the core DNA motif of NPPA promoter (PubMed:26926761). From Homo sapiens (Human).
   2155..2178    +  CDS            3xFLAG (fragment): three tandem FLAG® epitope tags
   2191..2235    +  CDS            AviTag™: peptide tag that allows for enzymatic biotinylation
   2280..2304    -  protein_bind   attB2: mutant version of attB; recombination site for the Gateway® BP reaction BP Clonase™
   2347..2935    +  misc_feature   WPRE: woodchuck hepatitis virus posttranscriptional regulatory element
   2986..3005    +  misc_feature   cPPT/CTS (fragment): central polypurine tract and central termination sequence of HIV-1
   3007..3240    +  LTR            3' LTR (ΔU3): self-inactivating 3' long terminal repeat (LTR) from HIV-1
   3318..3439    +  polyA_signal   SV40 poly(A) signal: SV40 polyadenylation signal
   3479..3614    +  rep_origin     SV40 ori: SV40 origin of replication
   3635..3653    -  promoter       T7 promoter: promoter for bacteriophage T7 RNA polymerase
   3661..3816    +  CDS            lacZα (fragment): LacZα fragment of β-galactosidase; lacZ fragment
   3821..4249    +  rep_origin     f1 ori (sequence partly withheld): f1 bacteriophage origin of replication; arrow indicates direction of (+) strand synthesis
   4302..4406    +  promoter       AmpR promoter: bla
   4407..5267    +  CDS            AmpR: β-lactamase; bla; confers resistance to ampicillin, carbenicillin, and related antibiotics
   5438..6026    +  rep_origin     ori: high-copy-number ColE1/pMB1/pBR322/pUC origin of replication
   6209..6301    +  CDS            lacI (fragment): lac repressor; lacI; The lac repressor binds to the lac operator to inhibit transcription in E. coli. This inhibition can be relieved by adding lactose or isopropyl-β-D-thiogalactopyranoside (IPTG).
   6314..6335    +  protein_bind   CAP binding site: CAP binding activates transcription in the presence of cAMP. E. coli catabolite activator protein
   6350..6380    +  promoter       lac promoter: promoter for the E. coli lac operon
   6388..6404    +  protein_bind   lac operator: The lac repressor binds to the lac operator to inhibit transcription in E. coli. This inhibition can be relieved by adding lactose or isopropyl-β-D-thiogalactopyranoside (IPTG). lac repressor encoded by lacI
   6449..6467    +  promoter       T3 promoter: promoter for bacteriophage T3 RNA polymerase
   6495..6721    +  promoter       RSV promoter: Rous sarcoma virus enhancer/promoter
   6722..6902    +  LTR            5' LTR (truncated): truncated 5' long terminal repeat (LTR) from HIV-1
   6949..7074    +  misc_feature   HIV-1 Ψ: packaging signal of human immunodeficiency virus type 1
   7058..7421    +  CDS            HIV-1 gag (fragment): gag protein from human immunodeficiency virus 1; gag
   7567..7800    +  misc_feature   RRE: The Rev response element (RRE) of HIV-1 allows for Rev-dependent mRNA export from the nucleus to the cytoplasm.
   8177..8203    +  CDS            Rev (fragment): human immunodeficiency virus 1 (HIV-1) Rev protein; rev; enhances nuclear export of unspliced and incompletely spliced viral mRNAs
   8204..8704    +  promoter       hPGK promoter: human phosphoglycerate kinase 1 promoter
   8716..9111    +  CDS            BSD: blasticidin S deaminase; Aspergillus terreus BSD; confers resistance to blasticidin
   9171..9288    +  misc_feature   cPPT/CTS: central polypurine tract and central termination sequence of HIV-1
   9347..9404    +  enhancer       CMV enhancer (fragment): human cytomegalovirus immediate early enhancer
>Addgene plasmid #42563 | TBX5-FLAG in pLX303 | addgene full sequence | sequence record 364039 | Addgene NGS Result
CGTTACATAACTTACGGTAAATGGCCCGCCTGGCTGACCGCCCAACGACCCCCGCCCATTGACGTCAATA
ATGACGTATGTTCCCATAGTAACGCCAATAGGGACTTTCCATTGACGTCAATGGGTGGAGTATTTACGGT
AAACTGCCCACTTGGCAGTACATCAAGTGTATCATATGCCAAGTACGCCCCCTATTGACGTCAATGACGG
TAAATGGCCCGCCTGGCATTATGCCCAGTACATGACCTTATGGGACTTTCCTACTTGGCAGTACATCTAC
GTATTAGTCATCGCTATTACCATGGTGATGCGGTTTTGGCAGTACATCAATGGGCGTGGATAGCGGTTTG
ACTCACGGGGATTTCCAAGTCTCCACCCCATTGACGTCAATGGGAGTTTGTTTTGGCACCAAAATCAACG
GGACTTTCCAAAATGTCGTAACAACTCCGCCCCATTGACGCAAATGGGCGGTAGGCGTGTACGGTGGGAG
GTCTATATAAGCAGAGCTCTCTGGCTAACTGTCGGGATCAACAAGTTTGTACAAAAAAGCAGGCTCTTTA
AAGGAACCAATTCAGTCGACGCCGCCGCGATCGCATGGCCGACGCAGACGAGGGCTTTGGCCTGGCGCAC
ACGCCTCTGGAGCCTGACGCAAAAGACCTGCCCTGCGATTCGAAACCCGAGAGCGCGCTCGGGGCCCCCA
GCAAGTCCCCGTCGTCCCCGCAGGCCGCCTTCACCCAGCAGGGCATGGAGGGAATCAAAGTGTTTCTCCA
TGAAAGAGAACTGTGGCTAAAATTCCACGAAGTGGGCACGGAAATGATCATAACCAAGGCTGGAAGGCGG
ATGTTTCCCAGTTACAAAGTGAAGGTGACGGGCCTTAATCCCAAAACGAAGTACATTCTTCTCATGGACA
TTGTACCTGCCGACGATCACAGATACAAATTCGCAGATAATAAATGGTCTGTGACGGGCAAAGCTGAGCC
CGCCATGCCTGGCCGCCTGTACGTGCACCCAGACTCCCCCGCCACCGGGGCGCATTGGATGAGGCAGCTC
GTCTCCTTCCAGAAACTCAAGCTCACCAACAACCACCTGGACCCATTTGGGCATATTATTCTAAATTCCA
TGCACAAATACCAGCCTAGATTACACATCGTGAAAGCGGATGAAAATAATGGATTTGGCTCAAAAAATAC
AGCGTTCTGCACTCACGTCTTTCCTGAGACTGCGTTTATAGCAGTGACTTCCTACCAGAACCACAAGATC
ACGCAATTAAAGATTGAGAATAATCCCTTTGCCAAAGGATTTCGGGGCAGTGATGACATGGAGCTGCACA
GAATGTCAAGAATGCAAAGTAAAGAATATCCCGTGGTCCCCAGGAGCACCGTGAGGCAAAAAGTGGCCTC
CAACCACAGTCCTTTCAGCAGCGAGTCTCGAGCTCTCTCCACCTCATCCAATTTGGGGTCCCAATACCAG
TGTGAGAATGGTGTTTCCGGCCCCTCCCAGGACCTCCTGCCTCCACCCAACCCATACCCACTGCCCCAGG
AGCATAGCCAAATTTACCATTGTACCAAGAGGAAAGAGGAAGAATGTTCCACCACAGACCATCCCTATAA
GAAGCCCTACATGGAGACATCACCCAGTGAAGAAGATTCCTTCTACCGCTCTAGCTATCCACAGCAGCAG
GGCCTGGGTGCCTCCTACAGGACAGAGTCGGCACAGCGGCAAGCTTGCATGTATGCCAGCTCTGCGCCCC
CCAGCGAGCCTGTGCCCAGCCTAGAGGACATCAGCTGCAACACGTGGCCAAGCATGCCTTCCTACAGCAG
CTGCACCGTCACCACCGTGCAGCCCATGGACAGGCTACCCTACCAGCACTTCTCCGCTCACTTCACCTCG
GGGCCCCTGGTCCCTCGGCTGGCTGGCATGGCCAACCATGGCTCCCCACAGCTGGGAGAGGGAATGTTCC
AGCACCAGACCTCCGTGGCCCACCAGCCTGTGGTCAGGCAGTGTGGGCCTCAGACTGGCCTGCAGTCCCC
TGGCACCCTTCAGCCCCCTGAGTTCCTCTACTCTCATGGCGTGCCAAGGACTCTATCCCCTCATCAGTAC
CACTCTGTGCACGGAGTTGGCATGGTGCCAGAGTGGAGCGACAATAGCACGCGTGACTACAAAGACGATG
ACGATAAAGGTGATGGGTCCGGCCTGAACGACATCTTCGAGGCTCAGAAAATCGAATGGCACGAAGGCGC
GCCGAGCTCGAGGTAGGCGGCCGCACTCGAGATATCTAGACCCAGCTTTCTTGTACAAAGTGGTTTAGTA
ATGAGCTAGCGCTAACCGGTGGCGCGTTAAGTCGACAATCAACCTCTGGATTACAAAATTTGTGAAAGAT
TGACTGGTATTCTTAACTATGTTGCTCCTTTTACGCTATGTGGATACGCTGCTTTAATGCCTTTGTATCA
TGCTATTGCTTCCCGTATGGCTTTCATTTTCTCCTCCTTGTATAAATCCTGGTTGCTGTCTCTTTATGAG
GAGTTGTGGCCCGTTGTCAGGCAACGTGGCGTGGTGTGCACTGTGTTTGCTGACGCAACCCCCACTGGTT
GGGGCATTGCCACCACCTGTCAGCTCCTTTCCGGGACTTTCGCTTTCCCCCTCCCTATTGCCACGGCGGA
ACTCATCGCCGCCTGCCTTGCCCGCTGCTGGACAGGGGCTCGGCTGTTGGGCACTGACAATTCCGTGGTG
TTGTCGGGGAAATCATCGTCCTTTCCTTGGCTGCTCGCCTGTGTTGCCACCTGGATTCTGCGCGGGACGT
CCTTCTGCTACGTCCCTTCGGCCCTCAATCCAGCGGACCTTCCTTCCCGCGGCCTGCTGCCGGCTCTGCG
GCCTCTTCCGCGTCTTCGCCTTCGCCCTCAGACGAGTCGGATCTCCCTTTGGGCCGCCTCCCCGCGTCGA
CTTTAAGACCAATGACTTACAAGGCAGCTGTAGATCTTAGCCACTTTTTAAAAGAAAAGGGGGGACTGGA
AGGGCTAATTCACTCCCAACGAAGACAAGATCTGCTTTTTGCTTGTACTGGGTCTCTCTGGTTAGACCAG
ATCTGAGCCTGGGAGCTCTCTGGCTAACTAGGGAACCCACTGCTTAAGCCTCAATAAAGCTTGCCTTGAG
TGCTTCAAGTAGTGTGTGCCCGTCTGTTGTGTGACTCTGGTAACTAGAGATCCCTCAGACCCTTTTAGTC
AGTGTGGAAAATCTCTAGCAGTACGTATAGTAGTTCATGTCATCTTATTATTCAGTATTTATAACTTGCA
AAGAAATGAATATCAGAGAGTGAGAGGAACTTGTTTATTGCAGCTTATAATGGTTACAAATAAAGCAATA
GCATCACAAATTTCACAAATAAAGCATTTTTTTCACTGCATTCTAGTTGTGGTTTGTCCAAACTCATCAA
TGTATCTTATCATGTCTGGCTCTAGCTATCCCGCCCCTAACTCCGCCCATCCCGCCCCTAACTCCGCCCA
GTTCCGCCCATTCTCCGCCCCATGGCTGACTAATTTTTTTTATTTATGCAGAGGCCGAGGCCGCCTCGGC
CTCTGAGCTATTCCAGAAGTAGTGAGGAGGCTTTTTTGGAGGCCTAGGGACGTACCCAATTCGCCCTATA
GTGAGTCGTATTACGCGCGCTCACTGGCCGTCGTTTTACAACGTCGTGACTGGGAAAACCCTGGCGTTAC
CCAACTTAATCGCCTTGCAGCACATCCCCCTTTCGCCAGCTGGCGTAATAGCGAAGAGGCCCGCACCGAT
CGCCCTTCCCAACAGTTGCGCAGCCTGAATGGCGAATGGG
[124 nt withheld, positions 3821-3944]
C
[91 nt withheld, positions 3946-4036]
A
[49 nt withheld, positions 4038-4086]
CCTTTGACGTTGGAGTCCACGTTCTTT
[37 nt withheld, positions 4114-4150]
ACCCTATCTCGGTCTATTCTTTTGATTTATAAGGGATTTTGCCGATTTCGGCCTATTGGTTAAAAAATGA
GCTGATTTAACAAAAATTTAACGCGAATTTTAACAAAATATTAACGCTTACAATTTAGGTGGCACTTTTC
GGGGAAATGTGCGCGGAACCCCTATTTGTTTATTTTTCTAAATACATTCAAATATGTATCCGCTCATGAG
ACAATAACCCTGATAAATGCTTCAATAATATTGAAAAAGGAAGAGTATGAGTATTCAACATTTCCGTGTC
GCCCTTATTCCCTTTTTTGCGGCATTTTGCCTTCCTGTTTTTGCTCACCCAGAAACGCTGGTGAAAGTAA
AAGATGCTGAAGATCAGTTGGGTGCACGAGTGGGTTACATCGAACTGGATCTCAACAGCGGTAAGATCCT
TGAGAGTTTTCGCCCCGAAGAACGTTTTCCAATGATGAGCACTTTTAAAGTTCTGCTATGTGGCGCGGTA
TTATCCCGTATTGACGCCGGGCAAGAGCAACTCGGTCGCCGCATACACTATTCTCAGAATGACTTGGTTG
AGTACTCACCAGTCACAGAAAAGCATCTTACGGATGGCATGACAGTAAGAGAATTATGCAGTGCTGCCAT
AACCATGAGTGATAACACTGCGGCCAACTTACTTCTGACAACGATCGGAGGACCGAAGGAGCTAACCGCT
TTTTTGCACAACATGGGGGATCATGTAACTCGCCTTGATCGTTGGGAACCGGAGCTGAATGAAGCCATAC
CAAACGACGAGCGTGACACCACGATGCCTGTAGCAATGGCAACAACGTTGCGCAAACTATTAACTGGCGA
ACTACTTACTCTAGCTTCCCGGCAACAATTAATAGACTGGATGGAGGCGGATAAAGTTGCAGGACCACTT
CTGCGCTCGGCCCTTCCGGCTGGCTGGTTTATTGCTGATAAATCTGGAGCCGGTGAGCGTGGGTCTCGCG
GTATCATTGCAGCACTGGGGCCAGATGGTAAGCCCTCCCGTATCGTAGTTATCTACACGACGGGGAGTCA
GGCAACTATGGATGAACGAAATAGACAGATCGCTGAGATAGGTGCCTCACTGATTAAGCATTGGTAACTG
TCAGACCAAGTTTACTCATATATACTTTAGATTGATTTAAAACTTCATTTTTAATTTAAAAGGATCTAGG
TGAAGATCCTTTTTGATAATCTCATGACCAAAATCCCTTAACGTGAGTTTTCGTTCCACTGAGCGTCAGA
CCCCGTAGAAAAGATCAAAGGATCTTCTTGAGATCCTTTTTTTCTGCGCGTAATCTGCTGCTTGCAAACA
AAAAAACCACCGCTACCAGCGGTGGTTTGTTTGCCGGATCAAGAGCTACCAACTCTTTTTCCGAAGGTAA
CTGGCTTCAGCAGAGCGCAGATACCAAATACTGTTCTTCTAGTGTAGCCGTAGTTAGGCCACCACTTCAA
GAACTCTGTAGCACCGCCTACATACCTCGCTCTGCTAATCCTGTTACCAGTGGCTGCTGCCAGTGGCGAT
AAGTCGTGTCTTACCGGGTTGGACTCAAGACGATAGTTACCGGATAAGGCGCAGCGGTCGGGCTGAACGG
GGGGTTCGTGCACACAGCCCAGCTTGGAGCGAACGACCTACACCGAACTGAGATACCTACAGCGTGAGCT
ATGAGAAAGCGCCACGCTTCCCGAAGGGAGAAAGGCGGACAGGTATCCGGTAAGCGGCAGGGTCGGAACA
GGAGAGCGCACGAGGGAGCTTCCAGGGGGAAACGCCTGGTATCTTTATAGTCCTGTCGGGTTTCGCCACC
TCTGACTTGAGCGTCGATTTTTGTGATGCTCGTCAGGGGGGCGGAGCCTATGGAAAAACGCCAGCAACGC
GGCCTTTTTACGGTTCCTGGCCTTTTGCTGGCCTTTTGCTCACATGTTCTTTCCTGCGTTATCCCCTGAT
TCTGTGGATAACCGTATTACCGCCTTTGAGTGAGCTGATACCGCTCGCCGCAGCCGAACGACCGAGCGCA
GCGAGTCAGTGAGCGAGGAAGCGGAAGAGCGCCCAATACGCAAACCGCCTCTCCCCGCGCGTTGGCCGAT
TCATTAATGCAGCTGGCACGACAGGTTTCCCGACTGGAAAGCGGGCAGTGAGCGCAACGCAATTAATGTG
AGTTAGCTCACTCATTAGGCACCCCAGGCTTTACACTTTATGCTTCCGGCTCGTATGTTGTGTGGAATTG
TGAGCGGATAACAATTTCACACAGGAAACAGCTATGACCATGATTACGCCAAGCGCGCAATTAACCCTCA
CTAAAGGGAACAAAAGCTGGAGCTGCAAGCTTAATGTAGTCTTATGCAATACTCTTGTAGTCTTGCAACA
TGGTAACGATGAGTTAGCAACATGCCTTACAAGGAGAGAAAAAGCACCGTGCATGCCGATTGGTGGAAGT
AAGGTGGTACGATCGTGCCTTATTAGGAAGGCAACAGACGGGTCTGACATGGATTGGACGAACCACTGAA
TTGCCGCATTGCAGAGATATTGTATTTAAGTGCCTAGCTCGATACATAAACGGGTCTCTCTGGTTAGACC
AGATCTGAGCCTGGGAGCTCTCTGGCTAACTAGGGAACCCACTGCTTAAGCCTCAATAAAGCTTGCCTTG
AGTGCTTCAAGTAGTGTGTGCCCGTCTGTTGTGTGACTCTGGTAACTAGAGATCCCTCAGACCCTTTTAG
TCAGTGTGGAAAATCTCTAGCAGTGGCGCCCGAACAGGGACTTGAAAGCGAAAGGGAAACCAGAGGAGCT
CTCTCGACGCAGGACTCGGCTTGCTGAAGCGCGCACGGCAAGAGGCGAGGGGCGGCGACTGGTGAGTACG
CCAAAAATTTTGACTAGCGGAGGCTAGAAGGAGAGAGATGGGTGCGAGAGCGTCAGTATTAAGCGGGGGA
GAATTAGATCGCGATGGGAAAAAATTCGGTTAAGGCCAGGGGGAAAGAAAAAATATAAATTAAAACATAT
AGTATGGGCAAGCAGGGAGCTAGAACGATTCGCAGTTAATCCTGGCCTGTTAGAAACATCAGAAGGCTGT
AGACAAATACTGGGACAGCTACAACCATCCCTTCAGACAGGATCAGAAGAACTTAGATCATTATATAATA
CAGTAGCAACCCTCTATTGTGTGCATCAAAGGATAGAGATAAAAGACACCAAGGAAGCTTTAGACAAGAT
AGAGGAAGAGCAAAACAAAAGTAAGACCACCGCACAGCAAGCGGCCGCTGATCTTCAGACCTGGAGGAGG
AGATATGAGGGACAATTGGAGAAGTGAATTATATAAATATAAAGTAGTAAAAATTGAACCATTAGGAGTA
GCACCCACCAAGGCAAAGAGAAGAGTGGTGCAGAGAGAAAAAAGAGCAGTGGGAATAGGAGCTTTGTTCC
TTGGGTTCTTGGGAGCAGCAGGAAGCACTATGGGCGCAGCGTCAATGACGCTGACGGTACAGGCCAGACA
ATTATTGTCTGGTATAGTGCAGCAGCAGAACAATTTGCTGAGGGCTATTGAGGCGCAACAGCATCTGTTG
CAACTCACAGTCTGGGGCATCAAGCAGCTCCAGGCAAGAATCCTGGCTGTGGAAAGATACCTAAAGGATC
AACAGCTCCTGGGGATTTGGGGTTGCTCTGGAAAACTCATTTGCACCACTGCTGTGCCTTGGAATGCTAG
TTGGAGTAATAAATCTCTGGAACAGATTTGGAATCACACGACCTGGATGGAGTGGGACAGAGAAATTAAC
AATTACACAAGCTTAATACACTCCTTAATTGAAGAATCGCAAAACCAGCAAGAAAAGAATGAACAAGAAT
TATTGGAATTAGATAAATGGGCAAGTTTGTGGAATTGGTTTAACATAACAAATTGGCTGTGGTATATAAA
ATTATTCATAATGATAGTAGGAGGCTTGGTAGGTTTAAGAATAGTTTTTGCTGTACTTTCTATAGTGAAT
AGAGTTAGGCAGGGATATTCACCATTATCGTTTCAGACCCACCTCCCAACCCCGAGGGGACCCTTGCGCC
TTTTCCAAGGCAGCCCTGGGTTTGCGCAGGGACGCGGCTGCTCTGGGCGTGGTTCCGGGAAACGCAGCGG
CGCCGACCCTGGGTCTCGCACATTCTTCACGTCCGTTCGCAGCGTCACCCGGATCTTCGCCGCTACCCTT
GTGGGCCCCCCGGCGACGCTTCCTGCTCCGCCCCTAAGTCGGGAAGGTTCCTTGCGGTTCGCGGCGTGCC
GGACGTGACAAACGGAAGCCGCACGTCTCACTAGTACCCTCGCAGACGGACAGCGCCAGGGAGCAATGGC
AGCGCGCCGACCGCGATGGGCTGTGGCCAATAGCGGCTGCTCAGCAGGGCGCGCCGAGAGCAGCGGCCGG
GAAGGGGCGGTGCGGGAGGCGGGGTGTGGGGCGGTAGTGTGGGCCCTGTTCCTGCCCGCGCGGTGTTCCG
CATTCTGCAAGCCTCCGGAGCGCACGTCGGCAGTCGGCTCCCTCGTTGACCGAATCACCGACCTCTCTCC
CCAGGGGGTACCACCATGGCCAAGCCTTTGTCTCAAGAAGAATCCACCCTCATTGAAAGAGCAACGGCTA
CAATCAACAGCATCCCCATCTCTGAAGACTACAGCGTCGCCAGCGCAGCTCTCTCTAGCGACGGCCGCAT
CTTCACTGGTGTCAATGTATATCATTTTACTGGGGGACCTTGTGCAGAACTCGTGGTGCTGGGCACTGCT
GCTGCTGCGGCAGCTGGCAACCTGACTTGTATCGTCGCGATCGGAAATGAGAACAGGGGCATCTTGAGCC
CCTGCGGACGGTGCCGACAGGTGCTTCTCGATCTGCATCCTGGGATCAAAGCCATAGTGAAGGACAGTGA
TGGACAGCCGACGGCAGTTGGGATTCGTGAATTGCTGCCCTCTGGTTATGTGTGGGAGGGCCTGCAGCTG
CAGTAGTAAGAATTCTAGATCTTGAGACAAATGGCAGTATTCATCCACAATTTTAAAAGAAAAGGGGGGA
TTGGGGGGTACAGTGCAGGGGAAAGAATAGTAGACATAATAGCAACAGACATACAAACTAAAGAATTACA
AAAACAAATTACAAAAATTCAAAATTTTCGGGTTTATTACAGGGACAGCAGAGATCCACTTTGGCGCCGG
CTCGAGGGGGCCCGGGGTTATTAATAGTAATCAATTACGGGGTCATTAGTTCATAGCCCATATATGGAGT
TCCG
