>Addgene plasmid #42563 | TBX5-FLAG in pLX303 | depositor partial sequence | sequence record 57464 | TBX5
ATGGCCGACGCAGACGAGGGCTTTGGCCTGGCGCACACGCCTCTGGAGCCTGACGCAAAAGACCTGCCCT
GCGATTCGAAACCCGAGAGCGCGCTCGGGGCCCCCAGCAAGTCCCCGTCGTCCCCGCAGGCCGCCTTCAC
CCAGCAGGGCATGGAGGGAATCAAAGTGTTTCTCCATGAAAGAGAACTGTGGCTAAAATTCCACGAAGTG
GGCACGGAAATGATCATAACCAAGGCTGGAAGGCGGATGTTTCCCAGTTACAAAGTGAAGGTGACGGGCC
TTAATCCCAAAACGAAGTACATTCTTCTCATGGACATTGTACCTGCCGACGATCACAGATACAAATTCGC
AGATAATAAATGGTCTGTGACGGGCAAAGCTGAGCCCGCCATGCCTGGCCGCCTGTACGTGCACCCAGAC
TCCCCCGCCACCGGGGCGCATTGGATGAGGCAGCTCGTCTCCTTCCAGAAACTCAAGCTCACCAACAACC
ACCTGGACCCATTTGGGCATATTATTCTAAATTCCATGCACAAATACCAGCCTAGATTACACATCGTGAA
AGCGGATGAAAATAATGGATTTGGCTCAAAAAATACAGCGTTCTGCACTCACGTCTTTCCTGAGACTGCG
TTTATAGCAGTGACTTCCTACCAGAACCACAAGATCACGCAATTAAAGATTGAGAATAATCCCTTTGCCA
AAGGATTTCGGGGCAGTGATGACATGGAGCTGCACAGAATGTCAAGAATGCAAAGTAAAGAATATCCCGT
GGTCCCCAGGAGCACCGTGAGGCAAAAAGTGGCCTCCAACCACAGTCCTTTCAGCAGCGAGTCTCGAGCT
CTCTCCACCTCATCCAATTTGGGGTCCCAATACCAGTGTGAGAATGGTGTTTCCGGCCCCTCCCAGGACC
TCCTGCCTCCACCCAACCCATACCCACTGCCCCAGGAGCATAGCCAAATTTACCATTGTACCAAGAGGAA
AGAGGAAGAATGTTCCACCACAGACCATCCCTATAAGAAGCCCTACATGGAGACATCACCCAGTGAAGAA
GATTCCTTCTACCGCTCTAGCTATCCACAGCAGCAGGGCCTGGGTGCCTCCTACAGGACAGAGTCGGCAC
AGCGGCAAGCTTGCATGTATGCCAGCTCTGCGCCCCCCAGCGAGCCTGTGCCCAGCCTAGAGGACATCAG
CTGCAACACGTGGCCAAGCATGCCTTCCTACAGCAGCTGCACCGTCACCACCGTGCAGCCCATGGACAGG
CTACCCTACCAGCACTTCTCCGCTCACTTCACCTCGGGGCCCCTGGTCCCTCGGCTGGCTGGCATGGCCA
ACCATGGCTCCCCACAGCTGGGAGAGGGAATGTTCCAGCACCAGACCTCCGTGGCCCACCAGCCTGTGGT
CAGGCAGTGTGGGCCTCAGACTGGCCTGCAGTCCCCTGGCACCCTTCAGCCCCCTGAGTTCCTCTACTCT
CATGGCGTGCCAAGGACTCTATCCCCTCATCAGTACCACTCTGTGCACGGAGTTGGCATGGTGCCAGAGT
GGAGCGACAATAGCACGCGTGACTACAAAGACGATGACGATAAAGGTGATGGGTCCGGCCTGAACGACAT
CTTCGAGGCTCAGAAAATCGAATGGCACGAAGGCGCGCCGAGCTCGAGGTA
