>Addgene plasmid #42563 | TBX5-FLAG in pLX303 | addgene partial sequence | sequence record 59118 | WPRE-R 5'-CATAGCGTAAAAGGAGCAACA-3'
AATTTTGTAATCCAGAGGTTGATTGTCGACTTAACGCGCCACCGGTTAGCGCTAGCTCATTACTAAACCA
CTTTGTACAAGAAAGCTGGGTCTAGATATCTCGAGTGCGGCCGCCTACCTCGAGCTCGGCGCGCCTTCGT
GCCATTCGATTTTCTGAGCCTCGAAGATGTCGTTCAGGCCGGACCCATCACCTTTATCGTCATCGTCTTT
GTAGTCACGCGTGCTATTGTCGCTCCACTCTGGCACCATGCCAACTCCGTGCACAGAGTGGTACTGATGA
GGGGATAGAGTCCTTGGCACGCCATGAGAGTAGAGGAACTCAGGGGGCTGAAGGGTGCCAGGGGACTGCA
GGCCAGTCTGAGGCCCACACTGCCTGACCACAGGCTGGTGGGCCACGGAGGTCTGGTGCTGGAACATTCC
CTCTCCCAGCTGTGGGGAGCCATGGTTGGCCATGCCAGCCAGCCGAGGGACCAGGGGCCCCGAGGTGAAG
TGAGCGGAGAAGTGCTGGTAGGGTAGCCTGTCCATGGGCTGCACGGTGGTGACGGTGCAGCTGCTGTAGG
AAGGCATGCTTGGCCACGTGTTGCAGCTGATGTCCTCTAGGCTGGGCACAGGCTCGCTGGGGGGCGCAGA
GCTGGCATACATGCAAGCTTGCCGCTGTGCCGACTCTGTCCTGTAGGAGGCACCCAGGCCCTGCTGCTGT
GGATAGCTAGAGCGGTAGAAGGAATCTTCTTCACTGGGTGATGTCTCCATGTAGGGCTTCTTATAGGGAT
GGTCTGTGGTGGAACATTCTTCCTCTTTCCTCTTGGTACAATGGTAAATTTGGCTATGCTCCTGGGGCAG
TGGGTATGGG
